Addgene plasmid #99734: Icam 2 SaCas9 YAP sgRNA1
Purpose: Expresses SaCas9 and a gRNA targeting mouse YAP
Depositing lab: Yu Huang. Depositing organization: Chinese University of Hong Kong. Publication: Integrin-YAP/TAZ-JNK cascade mediates atheroprotective effect of unidirectional shear flow. Wang L, Luo JY, Li B, Tian XY, Chen LJ, Huang Y, Liu J, Deng D, Lau CW, Wan S, Ai D, Mak KK, Tong KK, Kwan KM, Wang N, Chiu JJ, Zhu Y, Huang Y. Nature. 2016 Dec 7. doi: 10.1038/nature20602. PubMed 27926730.
Backbone
  Vector backbone: pX601-AAV-CMV::NLS-SaCas9-NLS-3xHA-bGHpA;U6::BsaI-sgRNA (Addgene Plasmid #61591)
  Backbone manufacturer: Feng Zhang Lab
  Vector type: Mammalian Expression, AAV, CRISPR
Growth in bacteria
  Bacterial resistance: Ampicillin, 100 μg/mL
  Growth temperature: 37°C
  Growth strain: NEB Stable
  Copy number: High Copy
Gene/Insert
  Gene/Insert name: SaCas9 gRNA targeting Yap1 (alt name: SaCas9 gRNA targeting yes-associated protein 1)
  gRNA/shRNA sequence: TCTGAGGCACGTTGGCCGTCT
  Species: M. musculus (mouse)
  Entrez Gene: Yap1 (a.k.a. Yap, Yap65, Yki, Yorkie)
  Promoter: U6
  Cloning method: Restriction Enzyme; 5′ cloning site BsaI (destroyed during cloning); 3′ cloning site BsaI (destroyed during cloning)
  Sequencing primers: 5′ LKO.1 5'
Terms and licenses: Academic/Nonprofit Terms; Industry Terms: Not Available to Industry
How to cite: Icam 2 SaCas9 YAP sgRNA1 was a gift from Yu Huang (Addgene plasmid # 99734 ; http://n2t.net/addgene:99734 ; RRID:Addgene_99734)
