[The description below was written by a language model from this plasmid's Addgene catalogue record and the feature table of its GenBank file.]
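Description:
Icam 2 SaCas9 YAP sgRNA1 is a 7.2 kb single-vector AAV CRISPR plasmid built on the pX601 backbone (AAV-CMV::NLS-SaCas9-NLS-3xHA-bGHpA;U6::BsaI-sgRNA). It carries both the compact Staphylococcus aureus Cas9 and its guide RNA between two AAV2 inverted terminal repeats, which allow the intervening cassette to be packaged into recombinant AAV particles. The plasmid can also be used directly for mammalian transfection. In bacteria it replicates from a high-copy ColE1/pUC-type origin and is selected with ampicillin through the bla gene. An f1 phage origin is also present. A recombination-deficient strain is recorded for growth, consistent with the need to keep the ITRs stable.

The nuclease open reading frame begins with a Kozak consensus and an SV40 NLS, continues through SaCas9, and ends with a nucleoplasmin bipartite NLS and a 3xHA epitope tag for detection, followed by a bGH polyadenylation signal. The parent vector drives this cassette from CMV, but no promoter is annotated in the roughly 420 bp between the left ITR and the Kozak sequence. The construct name suggests that an Icam2 (endothelial-type) promoter may occupy this position, although the record does not state this explicitly. Downstream, a human U6 RNA polymerase III promoter expresses a guide targeting mouse Yap1 (yes-associated protein 1). The guide was cloned into the BsaI sites, which were destroyed in the process, and is fused to the Sa gRNA scaffold.

The construct is intended to introduce RNA-guided double-strand breaks in mouse Yap1 for gene disruption. The associated study concerns YAP/TAZ signalling in the vascular response to shear flow and atheroprotection.
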