LOCUS       Exported 7238 bp ds-DNA circular SYN 13-MAY-2021
DEFINITION  Expresses SaCas9 and a gRNA targeting mouse YAP.
ACCESSION   .
VERSION     .
KEYWORDS    Icam 2 SaCas9 YAP sgRNA1
SOURCE      synthetic DNA construct
  ORGANISM  synthetic DNA construct
REFERENCE   1 (bases 1 to 7238)
  AUTHORS   Wang L, Luo JY, Li B, Tian XY, Chen LJ, Huang Y, Liu J, Deng D, Lau
            CW, Wan S, Ai D, Mak KK, Tong KK, Kwan KM, Wang N, Chiu JJ, Zhu Y,
            Huang Y
  TITLE     Integrin-YAP/TAZ-JNK cascade mediates atheroprotective effect of
            unidirectional shear flow.
  JOURNAL   Nature. 2016 Dec 7. doi: 10.1038/nature20602.
  PUBMED    27926730
REFERENCE   2 (bases 1 to 7238)
  AUTHORS   .
  TITLE     Direct Submission
  JOURNAL   Exported May 13, 2021 from SnapGene Server 1.1.58
            http://www.snapgene.com
FEATURES             Location/Qualifiers
     source          1..7238
                     /organism="synthetic DNA construct"
                     /mol_type="other DNA"
     repeat_region   1..130
                     /label=AAV2 ITR (alternate)
                     /note="Functional equivalent of wild-type AAV2 ITR"
     regulatory      554..563
                     /regulatory_class="other"
                     /note="vertebrate consensus sequence for strong initiation
                     of translation (Kozak, 1987)"
     CDS             566..586
                     /codon_start=1
                     /product="nuclear localization signal of SV40 (simian virus
                     40) large T antigen"
                     /label=SV40 NLS
                     /translation="PKKKRKV"
     CDS             611..3766
                     /codon_start=1
                     /product="Cas9 endonuclease from the Staphylococcus aureus
                     Type II CRISPR/Cas system"
                     /label=SaCas9
                     /note="generates RNA-guided double strand breaks in DNA"
                     /translation="KRNYILGLDIGITSVGYGIIDYETRDVIDAGVRLFKEANVENNEG
                     RRSKRGARRLKRRRRHRIQRVKKLLFDYNLLTDHSELSGINPYEARVKGLSQKLSEEEF
                     SAALLHLAKRRGVHNVNEVEEDTGNELSTKEQISRNSKALEEKYVAELQLERLKKDGEV
                     RGSINRFKTSDYVKEAKQLLKVQKAYHQLDQSFIDTYIDLLETRRTYYEGPGEGSPFGW
                     KDIKEWYEMLMGHCTYFPEELRSVKYAYNADLYNALNDLNNLVITRDENEKLEYYEKFQ
                     IIENVFKQKKKPTLKQIAKEILVNEEDIKGYRVTSTGKPEFTNLKVYHDIKDITARKEI
                     IENAELLDQIAKILTIYQSSEDIQEELTNLNSELTQEEIEQISNLKGYTGTHNLSLKAI
                     NLILDELWHTNDNQIAIFNRLKLVPKKVDLSQQKEIPTTLVDDFILSPVVKRSFIQSIK
                     VINAIIKKYGLPNDIIIELAREKNSKDAQKMINEMQKRNRQTNERIEEIIRTTGKENAK
                     YLIEKIKLHDMQEGKCLYSLEAIPLEDLLNNPFNYEVDHIIPRSVSFDNSFNNKVLVKQ
                     EENSKKGNRTPFQYLSSSDSKISYETFKKHILNLAKGKGRISKTKKEYLLEERDINRFS
                     VQKDFINRNLVDTRYATRGLMNLLRSYFRVNNLDVKVKSINGGFTSFLRRKWKFKKERN
                     KGYKHHAEDALIIANADFIFKEWKKLDKAKKVMENQMFEEKQAESMPEIETEQEYKEIF
                     ITPHQIKHIKDFKDYKYSHRVDKKPNRELINDTLYSTRKDDKGNTLIVNNLNGLYDKDN
                     DKLKKLINKSPEKLLMYHHDPQTYQKLKLIMEQYGDEKNPLYKYYEETGNYLTKYSKKD
                     NGPVIKKIKYYGNKLNAHLDITDDYPNSRNKVVKLSLKPYRFDVYLDNGVYKFVTVKNL
                     DVIKKENYYEVNSKCYEEAKKLKKISNQAEFIASFYNNDLIKINGELYRVIGVNNDLLN
                     RIEVNMIDITYREYLENMNDKRPPRIIKTIASKTQSIKKYSTDILGNLYEVKSKKHPQI
                     IKKG"
     CDS             3767..3814
                     /codon_start=1
                     /product="bipartite nuclear localization signal from
                     nucleoplasmin"
                     /label=nucleoplasmin NLS
                     /translation="KRPAATKKAGQAKKKK"
     CDS             3821..3901
                     /codon_start=1
                     /product="three tandem HA epitope tags"
                     /label=3xHA
                     /translation="YPYDVPDYAYPYDVPDYAYPYDVPDYA"
     primer_bind     complement(3929..3946)
                     /label=BGH-rev
                     /note="Bovine growth hormone terminator, reverse primer.
                     Also called BGH reverse"
     polyA_signal    3935..4046
                     /label=bGH poly(A) signal
                     /note="bovine growth hormone polyadenylation signal"
     promoter        4141..4381
                     /label=U6 promoter
                     /note="RNA polymerase III promoter for human U6 snRNA"
     primer_bind     4141..4161
                     /label=hU6-F
                     /note="Human U6 promoter, forward primer"
     primer_bind     4312..4331
                     /label=LKO.1 5'
                     /note="Human U6 promoter, forward primer"
     misc_RNA        4412..4487
                     /label=Sa gRNA scaffold
                     /note="guide RNA scaffold for the Staphylococcus aureus
                     CRISPR/Cas9 system"
     repeat_region   4501..4641
                     /label=AAV2 ITR
                     /note="inverted terminal repeat of adeno-associated virus
                     serotype 2"
     repeat_region   4501..4630
                     /label=AAV2 ITR
     rep_origin      4716..5171
                     /direction=RIGHT
                     /label=f1 ori
                     /note="f1 bacteriophage origin of replication; arrow
                     indicates direction of (+) strand synthesis"
     primer_bind     complement(4803..4822)
                     /label=F1ori-R
                     /note="F1 origin, reverse primer"
     primer_bind     5013..5034
                     /label=F1ori-F
                     /note="F1 origin, forward primer"
     primer_bind     complement(5188..5207)
                     /label=pRS-marker
                     /note="pRS vectors, use to sequence yeast selectable
                     marker"
     primer_bind     5307..5329
                     /label=pGEX 3'
                     /note="pGEX vectors, reverse primer"
     primer_bind     complement(5367..5385)
                     /label=pBRforEco
                     /note="pBR322 vectors, upsteam of EcoRI site, forward
                     primer"
     promoter        5453..5557
                     /gene="bla"
                     /label=AmpR promoter
     CDS             5558..6418
                     /codon_start=1
                     /gene="bla"
                     /product="beta-lactamase"
                     /label=AmpR
                     /note="confers resistance to ampicillin, carbenicillin, and
                     related antibiotics"
                     /translation="MSIQHFRVALIPFFAAFCLPVFAHPETLVKVKDAEDQLGARVGYI
                     ELDLNSGKILESFRPEERFPMMSTFKVLLCGAVLSRIDAGQEQLGRRIHYSQNDLVEYS
                     PVTEKHLTDGMTVRELCSAAITMSDNTAANLLLTTIGGPKELTAFLHNMGDHVTRLDRW
                     EPELNEAIPNDERDTTMPVAMATTLRKLLTGELLTLASRQQLIDWMEADKVAGPLLRSA
                     LPAGWFIADKSGAGERGSRGIIAALGPDGKPSRIVVIYTTGSQATMDERNRQIAEIGAS
                     LIKHW"
     primer_bind     complement(5776..5795)
                     /label=Amp-R
                     /note="Ampicillin resistance gene, reverse primer"
     rep_origin      6589..7177
                     /direction=RIGHT
                     /label=ori
                     /note="high-copy-number ColE1/pMB1/pBR322/pUC origin of
                     replication"
     primer_bind     7078..7097
                     /label=pBR322ori-F
                     /note="pBR322 origin, forward primer"
ORIGIN
        1 cctgcaggca gctgcgcgct cgctcgctca ctgaggccgc ccgggcgtcg ggcgaccttt
       61 ggtcgcccgg cctcagtgag cgagcgagcg cgcagagagg gagtggccaa ctccatcact
      121 aggggttcct gcggcctcta gactcgaggt ctcccaggca tgactccaac aatgcatccc
      181 atgggatttg gggttcccca gatctggggc ttgtaggcct gactctcccc tgtgcacacg
      241 tctcatacac gcatgcgtgc acccattgcc tgccccgccc cttgcacagg gagtcagcag
      301 ggaggactgg gttatgccct gcttatcagc agcttcccag cttcctctgc ctggattctt
      361 agaggcctgg ggtcctagaa cgagctggtg cacgtggctt cccaaagatc tctcagataa
      421 tgagaggaaa tgcagtcatc agtttgcaga aggctaggga ttctgggcca tagctcagac
      481 ctgcgcccac catctccctc caggcagccc ttggctggtc cctgcgagcc cgtggagact
      541 gccagtcacc ggtgccacca tggccccaaa gaagaagcgg aaggtcggta tccacggagt
      601 cccagcagcc aagcggaact acatcctggg cctggacatc ggcatcacca gcgtgggcta
      661 cggcatcatc gactacgaga cacgggacgt gatcgatgcc ggcgtgcggc tgttcaaaga
      721 ggccaacgtg gaaaacaacg agggcaggcg gagcaagaga ggcgccagaa ggctgaagcg
      781 gcggaggcgg catagaatcc agagagtgaa gaagctgctg ttcgactaca acctgctgac
      841 cgaccacagc gagctgagcg gcatcaaccc ctacgaggcc agagtgaagg gcctgagcca
      901 gaagctgagc gaggaagagt tctctgccgc cctgctgcac ctggccaaga gaagaggcgt
      961 gcacaacgtg aacgaggtgg aagaggacac cggcaacgag ctgtccacca aagagcagat
     1021 cagccggaac agcaaggccc tggaagagaa atacgtggcc gaactgcagc tggaacggct
     1081 gaagaaagac ggcgaagtgc ggggcagcat caacagattc aagaccagcg actacgtgaa
     1141 agaagccaaa cagctgctga aggtgcagaa ggcctaccac cagctggacc agagcttcat
     1201 cgacacctac atcgacctgc tggaaacccg gcggacctac tatgagggac ctggcgaggg
     1261 cagccccttc ggctggaagg acatcaaaga atggtacgag atgctgatgg gccactgcac
     1321 ctacttcccc gaggaactgc ggagcgtgaa gtacgcctac aacgccgacc tgtacaacgc
     1381 cctgaacgac ctgaacaatc tcgtgatcac cagggacgag aacgagaagc tggaatatta
     1441 cgagaagttc cagatcatcg agaacgtgtt caagcagaag aagaagccca ccctgaagca
     1501 gatcgccaaa gaaatcctcg tgaacgaaga ggatattaag ggctacagag tgaccagcac
     1561 cggcaagccc gagttcacca acctgaaggt gtaccacgac atcaaggaca ttaccgcccg
     1621 gaaagagatt attgagaacg ccgagctgct ggatcagatt gccaagatcc tgaccatcta
     1681 ccagagcagc gaggacatcc aggaagaact gaccaatctg aactccgagc tgacccagga
     1741 agagatcgag cagatctcta atctgaaggg ctataccggc acccacaacc tgagcctgaa
     1801 ggccatcaac ctgatcctgg acgagctgtg gcacaccaac gacaaccaga tcgctatctt
     1861 caaccggctg aagctggtgc ccaagaaggt ggacctgtcc cagcagaaag agatccccac
     1921 caccctggtg gacgacttca tcctgagccc cgtcgtgaag agaagcttca tccagagcat
     1981 caaagtgatc aacgccatca tcaagaagta cggcctgccc aacgacatca ttatcgagct
     2041 ggcccgcgag aagaactcca aggacgccca gaaaatgatc aacgagatgc agaagcggaa
     2101 ccggcagacc aacgagcgga tcgaggaaat catccggacc accggcaaag agaacgccaa
     2161 gtacctgatc gagaagatca agctgcacga catgcaggaa ggcaagtgcc tgtacagcct
     2221 ggaagccatc cctctggaag atctgctgaa caaccccttc aactatgagg tggaccacat
     2281 catccccaga agcgtgtcct tcgacaacag cttcaacaac aaggtgctcg tgaagcagga
     2341 agaaaacagc aagaagggca accggacccc attccagtac ctgagcagca gcgacagcaa
     2401 gatcagctac gaaaccttca agaagcacat cctgaatctg gccaagggca agggcagaat
     2461 cagcaagacc aagaaagagt atctgctgga agaacgggac atcaacaggt tctccgtgca
     2521 gaaagacttc atcaaccgga acctggtgga taccagatac gccaccagag gcctgatgaa
     2581 cctgctgcgg agctacttca gagtgaacaa cctggacgtg aaagtgaagt ccatcaatgg
     2641 cggcttcacc agctttctgc ggcggaagtg gaagtttaag aaagagcgga acaaggggta
     2701 caagcaccac gccgaggacg ccctgatcat tgccaacgcc gatttcatct tcaaagagtg
     2761 gaagaaactg gacaaggcca aaaaagtgat ggaaaaccag atgttcgagg aaaagcaggc
     2821 cgagagcatg cccgagatcg aaaccgagca ggagtacaaa gagatcttca tcacccccca
     2881 ccagatcaag cacattaagg acttcaagga ctacaagtac agccaccggg tggacaagaa
     2941 gcctaataga gagctgatta acgacaccct gtactccacc cggaaggacg acaagggcaa
     3001 caccctgatc gtgaacaatc tgaacggcct gtacgacaag gacaatgaca agctgaaaaa
     3061 gctgatcaac aagagccccg aaaagctgct gatgtaccac cacgaccccc agacctacca
     3121 gaaactgaag ctgattatgg aacagtacgg cgacgagaag aatcccctgt acaagtacta
     3181 cgaggaaacc gggaactacc tgaccaagta ctccaaaaag gacaacggcc ccgtgatcaa
     3241 gaagattaag tattacggca acaaactgaa cgcccatctg gacatcaccg acgactaccc
     3301 caacagcaga aacaaggtcg tgaagctgtc cctgaagccc tacagattcg acgtgtacct
     3361 ggacaatggc gtgtacaagt tcgtgaccgt gaagaatctg gatgtgatca aaaaagaaaa
     3421 ctactacgaa gtgaatagca agtgctatga ggaagctaag aagctgaaga agatcagcaa
     3481 ccaggccgag tttatcgcct ccttctacaa caacgatctg atcaagatca acggcgagct
     3541 gtatagagtg atcggcgtga acaacgacct gctgaaccgg atcgaagtga acatgatcga
     3601 catcacctac cgcgagtacc tggaaaacat gaacgacaag aggcccccca ggatcattaa
     3661 gacaatcgcc tccaagaccc agagcattaa gaagtacagc acagacattc tgggcaacct
     3721 gtatgaagtg aaatctaaga agcaccctca gatcatcaaa aagggcaaaa ggccggcggc
     3781 cacgaaaaag gccggccagg caaaaaagaa aaagggatcc tacccatacg atgttccaga
     3841 ttacgcttac ccatacgatg ttccagatta cgcttaccca tacgatgttc cagattacgc
     3901 ttaagaattc ctagagctcg ctgatcagcc tcgactgtgc cttctagttg ccagccatct
     3961 gttgtttgcc cctcccccgt gccttccttg accctggaag gtgccactcc cactgtcctt
     4021 tcctaataaa atgaggaaat tgcatcgcat tgtctgagta ggtgtcattc tattctgggg
     4081 ggtggggtgg ggcaggacag caagggggag gattgggaag agaatagctg gggaggtacc
     4141 gagggcctat ttcccatgat tccttcatat ttgcatatac gatacaaggc tgttagagag
     4201 ataattggaa ttaatttgac tgtaaacaca aagatattag tacaaaatac gtgacgtaga
     4261 aagtaataat ttcttgggta gtttgcagtt ttaaaattat gttttaaaat ggactatcat
     4321 atgcttaccg taacttgaaa gtatttcgat ttcttggctt tatatatctt gtggaaagga
     4381 cgaaacaccg tctgaggcac gttggccgtc tgttttagta ctctggaaac agaatctact
     4441 aaaacaaggc aaaatgccgt gtttatctcg tcaacttgtt ggcgagattt ttgcggccgc
     4501 aggaacccct agtgatggag ttggccactc cctctctgcg cgctcgctcg ctcactgagg
     4561 ccgggcgacc aaaggtcgcc cgacgcccgg gctttgcccg ggcggcctca gtgagcgagc
     4621 gagcgcgcag ctgcctgcag gggcgcctga tgcggtattt tctccttacg catctgtgcg
     4681 gtatttcaca ccgcatannn nnnnnnnnnn nnnnnnnnnn nnnnnnnnnn nnnnnnnnnn
     4741 nnnnnnnnnn nnnnnnnnnn nnnnnnnnnn nnnnnnnnnn nnnnnnnnnn nntnnnnnnn
     4801 nnnnnnnnnn nnnnnnnnnn nnnnnnnnnn nnnnnnnnnc nnnnnnnnnn nnnnnnnnnn
     4861 nnnnnnnnnn nnnnnnnnnn nnnnnnnnnn nnnnnnnnnn nnnnnnnnnn nnnnnnnnnn
     4921 nnnnnnnnnn nnnnnnnnnn nnnnnnnnnn nnnnnnnnnn nnnnnnnnnn nnnnnnnnnn
     4981 ncctttgacg ttggagtcca cgttctttaa tagtggactc ttgttccaaa ctggaacaac
     5041 actcaactct atctcgggct attcttttga tttataaggg attttgccga tttcggtcta
     5101 ttggttaaaa aatgagctga tttaacaaaa atttaacgcg aattttaaca aaatattaac
     5161 gtttacaatt ttatggtgca ctctcagtac aatctgctct gatgccgcat agttaagcca
     5221 gccccgacac ccgccaacac ccgctgacgc gccctgacgg gcttgtctgc tcccggcatc
     5281 cgcttacaga caagctgtga ccgtctccgg gagctgcatg tgtcagaggt tttcaccgtc
     5341 atcaccgaaa cgcgcgagac gaaagggcct cgtgatacgc ctatttttat aggttaatgt
     5401 catgataata atggtttctt agacgtcagg tggcactttt cggggaaatg tgcgcggaac
     5461 ccctatttgt ttatttttct aaatacattc aaatatgtat ccgctcatga gacaataacc
     5521 ctgataaatg cttcaataat attgaaaaag gaagagtatg agtattcaac atttccgtgt
     5581 cgcccttatt cccttttttg cggcattttg ccttcctgtt tttgctcacc cagaaacgct
     5641 ggtgaaagta aaagatgctg aagatcagtt gggtgcacga gtgggttaca tcgaactgga
     5701 tctcaacagc ggtaagatcc ttgagagttt tcgccccgaa gaacgttttc caatgatgag
     5761 cacttttaaa gttctgctat gtggcgcggt attatcccgt attgacgccg ggcaagagca
     5821 actcggtcgc cgcatacact attctcagaa tgacttggtt gagtactcac cagtcacaga
     5881 aaagcatctt acggatggca tgacagtaag agaattatgc agtgctgcca taaccatgag
     5941 tgataacact gcggccaact tacttctgac aacgatcgga ggaccgaagg agctaaccgc
     6001 ttttttgcac aacatggggg atcatgtaac tcgccttgat cgttgggaac cggagctgaa
     6061 tgaagccata ccaaacgacg agcgtgacac cacgatgcct gtagcaatgg caacaacgtt
     6121 gcgcaaacta ttaactggcg aactacttac tctagcttcc cggcaacaat taatagactg
     6181 gatggaggcg gataaagttg caggaccact tctgcgctcg gcccttccgg ctggctggtt
     6241 tattgctgat aaatctggag ccggtgagcg tggaagccgc ggtatcattg cagcactggg
     6301 gccagatggt aagccctccc gtatcgtagt tatctacacg acggggagtc aggcaactat
     6361 ggatgaacga aatagacaga tcgctgagat aggtgcctca ctgattaagc attggtaact
     6421 gtcagaccaa gtttactcat atatacttta gattgattta aaacttcatt tttaatttaa
     6481 aaggatctag gtgaagatcc tttttgataa tctcatgacc aaaatccctt aacgtgagtt
     6541 ttcgttccac tgagcgtcag accccgtaga aaagatcaaa ggatcttctt gagatccttt
     6601 ttttctgcgc gtaatctgct gcttgcaaac aaaaaaacca ccgctaccag cggtggtttg
     6661 tttgccggat caagagctac caactctttt tccgaaggta actggcttca gcagagcgca
     6721 gataccaaat actgttcttc tagtgtagcc gtagttaggc caccacttca agaactctgt
     6781 agcaccgcct acatacctcg ctctgctaat cctgttacca gtggctgctg ccagtggcga
     6841 taagtcgtgt cttaccgggt tggactcaag acgatagtta ccggataagg cgcagcggtc
     6901 gggctgaacg gggggttcgt gcacacagcc cagcttggag cgaacgacct acaccgaact
     6961 gagataccta cagcgtgagc tatgagaaag cgccacgctt cccgaaggga gaaaggcgga
     7021 caggtatccg gtaagcggca gggtcggaac aggagagcgc acgagggagc ttccaggggg
     7081 aaacgcctgg tatctttata gtcctgtcgg gtttcgccac ctctgacttg agcgtcgatt
     7141 tttgtgatgc tcgtcagggg ggcggagcct atggaaaaac gccagcaacg cggccttttt
     7201 acggttcctg gccttttgct ggccttttgc tcacatgt
//
